>Addgene plasmid #114891 | GSO1 L3_pECIA14 | addgene full sequence | sequence record 275973 | Addgene NGS Result
GTAAAACGACGGCCAGTGAATTAATTCGTTGCAGGACAGGATGTGGTGCCCGATGTGACTAGCTCTTTGC
TGCAGGCCGTCCTATCCTCTGGTTCCGATAAGAGACCCAGAACTCCGGCCCCCCACCGCCCACCGCCACC
CCCATACATATGTGGTACGCAAGTAAGAGTGCCTGCGCATGCCCCATGTGCCCCACCAAGAGCTTTGCAT
CCCATACAAGTCCCCAAAGTGGAGAACCGAACCAATTCTTCGCGGGCAGAACAAAAGCTTCTGCACACGT
CTCCACTCGAATTTGGAGCCGGCCGGCGTGTGCAAAAGAGGTGAATCGAACGAAAGACCCGTGTGTAAAG
CCGCGTTTCCAAAATGTATAAAACCGAGAGCATCTGGCCAATGTGCATCAGTTGTGGTCAGCAGCAAAAT
CAAGTGAATCATCTCAGTGCAACTAAAGGGGGGATCCGATCTCAATATGAAGTTATGCATATTACTGGCC
GTCGTGGCCTTTGTTGGCCTCTCGCTCGGGCAACCGGGTATCATCAACAACGATCTTCAGACTCTTCTCG
AGGTGAAGAAATCTTTGGTCACGAATCCACAAGAAGACGATCCTCTCCGACAATGGAACTCTGATAACAT
CAACTACTGTTCTTGGACCGGAGTCACATGCGACAATACCGGTTTATTTCGTGTAATTGCTCTAAACCTT
ACCGGTTTAGGATTAACCGGTTCAATTTCACCTTGGTTTGGCCGGTTTGACAACCTAATCCACCTTGATC
TATCTTCCAACAATCTAGTTGGTCCCATCCCAACTGCTCTCTCCAACCTTACTTCCTTGGAGTCTCTGTT
TCTCTTTTCTAACCAACTCACCGGCGAGATTCCGAGCCAGCTCGGCTCCCTCGTTAATATCCGGTCGCTA
AGGATCGGAGACAATGAGCTTGTTGGAGATATCCCGGAGACGTTAGGGAACTTGGTGAATCTCCAGATGC
TTGCTCTGGCTTCTTGTAGACTCACCGGTCCTATACCGAGTCAGCTCGGTCGTCTCGTCCGAGTTCAGTC
GTTGATATTGCAAGATAACTATCTCGAAGGACCGATTCCGGCTGAGTTAGGAAACTGCTCTGATCTCACT
GTGTTCACTGCGGCGGAGAACATGCTCAACGGGACGATACCGGCGGAGCTTGGACGCCTTGAAAACCTCG
AAATACTCAACCTGGCGAACAACAGTCTCACCGGAGAGATACCGAGTCAATTAGGTGAAATGAGCCAACT
CCAGTATCTTAGCTTGATGGCAAATCAACTTCAAGGTCTTATCCCCAAGAGTTTGGCTGATCTGGGAAAT
CTTCAAACTCTTGATTTATCGGCGAATAATCTTACCGGAGAGATACCTGAAGAATTCTGGAACATGAGTC
AGCTTCTTGATTTGGTTCTAGCAAACAATCATCTCTCTGGTTCATTACCAAAGAGCATTTGTTCTAACAA
CACAAACTTGGAGCAACTGGTTTTGTCTGGAACTCAGCTTTCTGGTGAAATCCCTGTGGAATTAAGCAAA
TGTCAATCGCTTAAGCAGCTTGATTTGTCGAACAATTCTCTCGCTGGCTCGATCCCTGAAGCATTGTTTG
AGCTAGTCGAACTCACAGATCTTTATCTCCACAATAATACCTTGGAGGGTACGTTATCTCCTTCGATATC
AAACCTCACTAATCTACAGTGGCTTGTGTTGTATCACAATAACTTGGAAGGCAAGTTACCGAAGGAGATC
AGCGCACTCAGAAAATTAGAGGTTCTGTTTCTGTATGAGAATCGTTTCTCAGGGGAAATCCCACAGGAGA
TTGGAAACTGCACAAGCTTGAAGATGATTGATATGTTCGGGAATCATTTCGAAGGAGAGATACCTCCTTC
AATAGGAAGATTAAAAGAGCTTAACTTGCTTCACTTGAGACAGAACGAGCTTGTGGGTGGACTTCCCGCC
AGTTTAGGTAACTGTCATCAACTGAACATCTTGGATTTGGCGGATAATCAGCTCTCGGGATCAATTCCTT
CATCCTTCGGGTTCTTAAAGGGCTTGGAACAGTTGATGCTTTACAACAATTCTCTTCAAGGAAATCTTCC
TGATTCACTTATCAGTCTGAGGAACCTCACCAGAATCAATCTCTCTCACAACAGGCTCAATGGTACGATT
CATCCATTATGTGGTTCGAGCTCATATCTCTCATTCGATGTCACCAACAACGGGTTTGAAGATGAAATCC
CCCTGGAGCTAGGAAACTCTCAAAATCTTGATCGTCTCAGGTTAGGCAAGAATCAATTGACAGGAAAAAT
CCCTTGGACGTTGGGGAAAATCCGCGAGCTGTCCTTGTTAGATATGTCAAGCAACGCTCTCACAGGAACC
ATTCCGCTACAGCTCGTCTTGTGCAAGAAACTGACACACATCGATCTCAATAACAATTTTCTATCAGGTC
CTATACCTCCATGGCTTGGAAAACTTTCACAGTTAGGAGAGCTCAAGCTTTCTTCGAATCAGTTTGTTGA
GTCTTTACCTACTGAACTGTTCAACTGTACAAAGCTGCTTGTGTTGTCTCTTGATGGAAATTCGCTTAAT
GGGTCGATTCCACAAGAGATTGGTAACTTGGGAGCTCTCAATGTCCTTAACCTTGATAAGAACCAGTTTT
CAGGTTCACTTCCTCAAGCTATGGGAAAGCTCAGCAAGCTGTATGAGCTTCGGTTATCAAGAAACAGCTT
AACAGGAGAAATCCCAGTTGAGATTGGACAGCTTCAGGATCTTCAAAGTGCTTTAGACCTCAGCTACAAT
AACTTCACTGGAGATATACCTTCGACAATTGGGACATTATCAAAGCTGGAAACACTTGATCTTTCTCACA
ATCAGCTTACAGGGGAAGTTCCTGGCTCGGTTGGGGATATGAAGAGTTTGGGATATCTCAATGTTTCTTT
CAATAACCTCGGAGGGAAGCTCAAGAAACAGTTCTCAAGATGGCCAGCTGATTCCTTTTTAGGCAACACA
GGTCTTTGTGGAAGCCCACTAAGTCGCTGCAACAGAGTTAGAAGTAATAACAAGCAACAAGGTCTTAGTC
TGGAGGTGCTGTTCCAGGGACCAAGCGGCAATCCCGGCGGCGATCTGGCCCCCCAGATGCTGCGCGAGCT
GCAGGAGACCAATGCCGCCCTGCAGGACGTGCGCGAGCTGCTGCGCCACCGCGTGAAGGAGATCACCTTC
CTGAAGAACACCGTGATGGAGTGCGACGCCTGCGGCATGCAGCCCTCTAGAGGCTCCGGCTCCATCATCC
CAGTTGAGGAGGAGAACCCGGACTTCTGGAACCGCGAGGCAGCCGAGGCCCTGGGTGCCGCCAAGAAGCT
GCAGCCTGCACAGACAGCCGCCAAGAACCTCATCATCTTCCTGGGCGATGGGATGGGGGTGTCTACGGTG
ACAGCTGCCAGGATCCTAAAAGGGCAGAAGAAGGACAAACTGGGGCCTGAGATACCCCTGGCCATGGACC
GCTTCCCATATGTGGCTCTGTCCAAGACATACAATGTAGACAAACATGTGCCAGACAGTGGAGCCACAGC
CACGGCCTACCTGTGCGGGGTCAAGGGCAACTTCCAGACCATTGGCTTGAGTGCAGCCGCCCGCTTTAAC
CAGTGCAACACGACACGCGGCAACGAGGTCATCTCCGTGATGAATCGGGCCAAGAAAGCAGGGAAGTCAG
TGGGAGTGGTAACCACCACACGAGTGCAGCACGCCTCGCCAGCCGGCACCTACGCCCACACGGTGAACCG
CAACTGGTACTCGGACGCCGACGTGCCTGCCTCGGCCCGCCAGGAGGGGTGCCAGGACATCGCTACGCAG
CTCATCTCCAACATGGACATTGACGTGATCCTAGGTGGAGGCCGAAAGTACATGTTTCGCATGGGAACCC
CAGACCCTGAGTACCCAGATGACTACAGCCAAGGTGGGACCAGGCTGGACGGGAAGAATCTGGTGCAGGA
ATGGCTGGCGAAGCGCCAGGGTGCCCGGTATGTGTGGAACCGCACTGAGCTCATGCAGGCTTCCCTGGAC
CCGTCTGTGACCCATCTCATGGGTCTCTTTGAGCCTGGAGACATGAAATACGAGATCCACCGAGACTCCA
CACTGGACCCCTCCCTGATGGAGATGACAGAGGCTGCCCTGCGCCTGCTGAGCAGGAACCCCCGCGGCTT
CTTCCTCTTCGTGGAGGGTGGTCGCATCGACCATGGTCATCATGAAAGCAGGGCTTACCGGGCACTGACT
GAGACGATCATGTTCGACGACGCCATTGAGAGGGCGGGCCAGCTCACCAGCGAGGAGGACACGCTGAGCC
TCGTCACTGCCGACCACTCCCACGTCTTCTCCTTCGGAGGCTACCCCCTGCGAGGGAGCTCCATCTTCGG
GCTGGCCCCTGGCAAGGCCCGGGACAGGAAGGCCTACACGGTCCTCCTATACGGAAACGGTCCAGGCTAT
GTGCTCAAGGACGGCGCCCGGCCGGATGTTACCGAGAGCGAGAGCGGGAGCCCCGAGTATCGGCAGCAGT
CAGCAGTGCCCCTGGACGAAGAGACCCACGCAGGCGAGGACGTGGCGGTGTTCGCGCGCGGCCCGCAGGC
GCACCTGGTTCACGGCGTGCAGGAGCAGACCTTCATAGCGCACGTCATGGCCTTCGCCGCCTGCCTGGAG
CCCTACACCGCCTGCGACCTGGCGCCCCCCGCCGGCACCACCGACGCCGCGCACCCGGGTTCTAGAGGAA
GCACCTCCGGCGATAACGATTACAAGGATGATGATGATAAGGCCAGCGGCACCGGTCATCATCACCATCA
CCATTGAGTTTAAACCCGCTGATCAGCCTCGACTGTGCCTTCTAAGGCCTGAGCTCGCTGATCAGCCTCG
ATCGAGGATCCAGACATGATAAGATACATTGATGAGTTTGGACAAACCACAACTAGAATGCAGTGAAAAA
AATGCTTTATTTGTGAAATTTGTGATGCTATTGCTTTATTTGTAACCATTATAAGCTGCAATAAACAAGT
TAACAACAACAATTGCATTCATTTTATGTTTCAGGTTCAGGGGGAGGTGTGGGAGGTTTTTTAAAGCAAG
TAAAACCTCTACAAATGTGGTATGGCTGATTATGATCAGTCGACCTGCAGGCATGCAAGCTTGGCGTAAT
CATGGTCATAGCTGTTTCCTGTGTGAAATTGTTATCCGCTCACAATTCCACACAACATACGAGCCGGAAG
CATAAAGTGTAAAGCCTGGGGTGCCTAATGAGTGAGCTAACTCACATTAATTGCGTTGCGCTCACTGCCC
GCTTTCCAGTCGGGAAACCTGTCGTGCCAGCTGCATTAATGAATCGGCCAACGCGCGGGGAGAGGCGGTT
TGCGTATTGGGCGCTCTTCCGCTTCCTCGCTCACTGACTCGCTGCGCTCGGTCGTTCGGCTGCGGCGAGC
GGTATCAGCTCACTCAAAGGCGGTAATACGGTTATCCACAGAATCAGGGGATAACGCAGGAAAGAACATG
TGAGCAAAAGGCCAGCAAAAGGCCAGGAACCGTAAAAAGGCCGCGTTGCTGGCGTTTTTCCATAGGCTCC
GCCCCCCTGACGAGCATCACAAAAATCGACGCTCAAGTCAGAGGTGGCGAAACCCGACAGGACTATAAAG
ATACCAGGCGTTTCCCCCTGGAAGCTCCCTCGTGCGCTCTCCTGTTCCGACCCTGCCGCTTACCGGATAC
CTGTCCGCCTTTCTCCCTTCGGGAAGCGTGGCGCTTTCTCATAGCTCACGCTGTAGGTATCTCAGTTCGG
TGTAGGTCGTTCGCTCCAAGCTGGGCTGTGTGCACGAACCCCCCGTTCAGCCCGACCGCTGCGCCTTATC
CGGTAACTATCGTCTTGAGTCCAACCCGGTAAGACACGACTTATCGCCACTGGCAGCAGCCACTGGTAAC
AGGATTAGCAGAGCGAGGTATGTAGGCGGTGCTACAGAGTTCTTGAAGTGGTGGCCTAACTACGGCTACA
CTAGAAGAACAGTATTTGGTATCTGCGCTCTGCTGAAGCCAGTTACCTTCGGAAAAAGAGTTGGTAGCTC
TTGATCCGGCAAACAAACCACCGCTGGTAGCGGTGGTTTTTTTGTTTGCAAGCAGCAGATTACGCGCAGA
AAAAAAGGATCTCAAGAAGATCCTTTGATCTTTTCTACGGGGTCTGACGCTCAGTGGAACGAAAACTCAC
GTTAAGGGATTTTGGTCATGAGATTATCAAAAAGGATCTTCACCTAGATCCTTTTAAATTAAAAATGAAG
TTTTAAATCAATCTAAAGTATATATGAGTAAACTTGGTCTGACAGTTACCAATGCTTAATCAGTGAGGCA
CCTATCTCAGCGATCTGTCTATTTCGTTCATCCATAGTTGCCTGACTCCCCGTCGTGTAGATAACTACGA
TACGGGAGGGCTTACCATCTGGCCCCAGTGCTGCAATGATACCGCGAGACCCACGCTCACCGGCTCCAGA
TTTATCAGCAATAAACCAGCCAGCCGGAAGGGCCGAGCGCAGAAGTGGTCCTGCAACTTTATCCGCCTCC
ATCCAGTCTATTAATTGTTGCCGGGAAGCTAGAGTAAGTAGTTCGCCAGTTAATAGTTTGCGCAACGTTG
TTGCCATTGCTACAGGCATCGTGGTGTCACGCTCGTCGTTTGGTATGGCTTCATTCAGCTCCGGTTCCCA
ACGATCAAGGCGAGTTACATGATCCCCCATGTTGTGCAAAAAAGCGGTTAGCTCCTTCGGTCCTCCGATC
GTTGTCAGAAGTAAGTTGGCCGCAGTGTTATCACTCATGGTTATGGCAGCACTGCATAATTCTCTTACTG
TCATGCCATCCGTAAGATGCTTTTCTGTGACTGGTGAGTACTCAACCAAGTCATTCTGAGAATAGTGTAT
GCGGCGACCGAGTTGCTCTTGCCCGGCGTCAATACGGGATAATACCGCGCCACATAGCAGAACTTTAAAA
GTGCTCATCATTGGAAAACGTTCTTCGGGGCGAAAACTCTCAAGGATCTTACCGCTGTTGAGATCCAGTT
CGATGTAACCCACTCGTGCACCCAACTGATCTTCAGCATCTTTTACTTTCACCAGCGTTTCTGGGTGAGC
AAAAACAGGAAGGCAAAATGCCGCAAAAAAGGGAATAAGGGCGACACGGAAATGTTGAATACTCATACTC
TTCCTTTTTCAATATTATTGAAGCATTTATCAGGGTTATTGTCTCATGAGCGGATACATATTTGAATGTA
TTTAGAAAAATAAACAAATAGGGGTTCCGCGCACATTTCCCCGAAAAGTGCCACCTGACGTCTAAGAAAC
CATTATTATCATGACATTAACCTATAAAAATAGGCGTATCACGAGGCCCTTTCGTCTCGCGCGTTTCGGT
GATGACGGTGAAAACCTCTGACACATGCAGCTCCCGGAGACGGTCACAGCTTGTCTGTAAGCGGATGCCG
GGAGCAGACAAGCCCGTCAGGGCGCGTCAGCGGGTGTTGGCGGGTGTCGGGGCTGGCTTAACTATGCGGC
ATCAGAGCAGATTGTACTGAGAGTGCACCATATGCGGTGTGAAATACCGCACAGATGCGTAAGGAGAAAA
TACCGCATCAGGCGCCATTCGCCATTCAGGCTGCGCAACTGTTGGGAAGGGCGATCGGTGCGGGCCTCTT
CGCTATTACGCCAGCTGGCGAAAGGGGGATGTGCTGCAAGGCGATTAAGTTGGGTAACGCCAGGGTTTTC
CCAGTCACGACGTT
Features (pLannotate 1.2.2; 18 found; start..end, strand, type, name):
     23..449     +  promoter       MT promoter: Drosophila metallothionein promoter
    479..3079    +  CDS            GSO1 (fragment): GSO1_ARATH - Also known as SGN3 From Arabidopsis thaliana (Mouse-ear cress).
   3074..3280    +  CDS            COMP (fragment): COMP_HUMAN - Experimental evidence at protein level: Swiss-Prot protein existence level 1. May play a role in the structural integrity of cartilage via its interaction with other extracellular matrix proteins such as the collagens and fibronectin. Can mediate the interaction of chondrocytes with the cartilage extracellular matrix through interaction with cell surface integrin receptors. Could play a role in the pathogenesis of osteoarthritis. Potent suppressor of apoptosis in both primary chondrocytes and transformed cells. Suppresses apoptosis by blocking the activation of caspase-3 and by in
   3283..4735    +  CDS            SEAP (fragment): secreted alkaline phosphatase from human placenta The natural enzyme has a C-terminal transmembrane sequence that is replaced by a GPI anchor.
   4772..4801    +  CDS            2xFLAG (fragment): two tandem FLAG® epitope tags
   4907..5041    -  polyA_signal   SV40 poly(A) signal: SV40 polyadenylation signal
   5064..5148    -  CDS            large T antigen (fragment): large T antigen from SV40 (simian virus 40)
   5148..5172    +  misc_feature   MCS (fragment): pUC18/19 multiple cloning site
   5209..5225    -  protein_bind   lac operator: The lac repressor binds to the lac operator to inhibit transcription in E. coli. This inhibition can be relieved by adding lactose or isopropyl-β-D-thiogalactopyranoside (IPTG). lac repressor encoded by lacI
   5233..5263    -  promoter       lac promoter: promoter for the E. coli lac operon
   5278..5299    -  protein_bind   CAP binding site: CAP binding activates transcription in the presence of cAMP. E. coli catabolite activator protein
   5312..5404    -  CDS            lacI (fragment): lac repressor; lacI; The lac repressor binds to the lac operator to inhibit transcription in E. coli. This inhibition can be relieved by adding lactose or isopropyl-β-D-thiogalactopyranoside (IPTG).
   5587..6175    -  rep_origin     ori: high-copy-number ColE1/pMB1/pBR322/pUC origin of replication
   6346..7206    -  CDS            AmpR: β-lactamase; bla; confers resistance to ampicillin, carbenicillin, and related antibiotics
   7207..7311    -  promoter       AmpR promoter: bla
   7406..7441    +  CDS            rop (fragment): Rop protein, which maintains plasmids at low copy number; rop
   7543..7642    +  misc_feature   bom (fragment): basis of mobility region from pBR322
   7648..21      -  CDS            lacZα (fragment) (across the origin): LacZα fragment of β-galactosidase; lacZ fragment
