[The description below was written by a language model from this plasmid's Addgene catalogue record and pLannotate feature annotations shown in this document.]
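Description:
GSO1 L3_pECIA14 is an insect-cell expression plasmid built on the pECIA14 backbone and designed for secreted protein production in Drosophila cell culture. It is propagated in E. coli as a high-copy plasmid through a ColE1/pUC-type origin and selected with ampicillin via the β-lactamase gene. The sequenced record is about 7.8 kb. Besides these functional elements, it carries cloning-vector remnants with no evident role in the design, including lac promoter/operator sequences and fragments of lacZα, lacI, rop and bom.

The expression cassette is driven by the Drosophila metallothionein promoter, so transcription is induced by adding copper sulfate. The insert is the extracellular domain of the Arabidopsis thaliana leucine-rich repeat receptor kinase GSO1 (AT4G20140, also known as GASSHO1 or SGN3), introduced by ligation-independent cloning. It is fused at its C-terminus to a pentamerising COMP coiled-coil helix, human placental alkaline phosphatase, a FLAG epitope and a hexahistidine tag. The depositor describes the COMP helix as rat, whereas the automated annotation matched it to the human protein. The His tag is not annotated separately in the feature table, and an SV40 polyadenylation signal lies downstream of the fusion.

Together these parts make a "prey" protein. Pentamerisation raises avidity so that weak ectodomain interactions can be detected, alkaline phosphatase gives an enzymatic readout, and the epitope tags allow detection or purification. The record states that this prey vector is to be used with the matching bait vector, GSO1 L3_pECIA2. It comes from a systematic study mapping extracellular interactions among Arabidopsis LRR receptor kinases.
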