Addgene plasmid #114891: GSO1 L3_pECIA14
Purpose: Prey vector GSO1 L3_pECIA14 should be used with bait vector GSO1 L3_pECIA2.
Depositing lab: Youssef Belkhadir. Depositing organization: Gregor Mendel Institute of Molecular Plant Biology. Publication: An extracellular network of Arabidopsis leucine-rich repeat receptor kinases. Smakowska-Luzan E, Mott GA, Parys K, Stegmann M, Howton TC, Layeghifard M, Neuhold J, Lehner A, Kong J, Grunwald K, Weinberger N, Satbhai SB, Mayer D, Busch W, Madalinski M, Stolt-Bergner P, Provart NJ, Mukhtar MS, Zipfel C, Desveaux D, Guttman DS, Belkhadir Y. Nature. 2018 Jan 18;553(7688):342-346. doi: 10.1038/nature25184. Epub 2018 Jan 10. PubMed 29320478.
Backbone
  Vector backbone: pECIA14
  Backbone manufacturer: Chris Garcia (Addgene plasmid # 47051)
  Vector type: Insect Expression
Growth in bacteria
  Bacterial resistance: Ampicillin, 100 μg/mL
  Growth temperature: 37°C
  Growth strain: DH5alpha
  Copy number: High Copy
Gene/Insert
  Gene/Insert name: AT4G20140
  Species: A. thaliana (mustard weed)
  Entrez Gene: GSO1 (a.k.a. AT4G20140, F1C12.60, F1C12_60, GASSHO1)
  Promoter: Metallothionein (Copper-Inducible)
  Cloning method: Ligation Independent Cloning
Terms and licenses: Academic/Nonprofit Terms; Industry Terms: Not Available to Industry
Depositor comments: Plasmid for secreted expression in Drosophila cell culture by induction via CuSO4. Insert is an extracellular domain of indicated LRR-RK, C-terminally tagged with Pentameric rat COMP helix, Alkaline Phosphatase (human, placental), Flag, and hexahistidine tags. Insert Protein Sequence: QPGIINNDLQTLLEVKKSLVTNPQEDDPLRQWNSDNINYCSWTGVTCDNTGLFRVIALNLTGLGLTGSISPWFGRFDNLIHLDLSSNNLVGPIPTALSNLTSLESLFLFSNQLTGEIPSQLGSLVNIRSLRIGDNELVGDIPETLGNLVNLQMLALASCRLTGPIPSQLGRLVRVQSLILQDNYLEGPIPAELGNCSDLTVFTAAENMLNGTIPAELGRLENLEILNLANNSLTGEIPSQLGEMSQLQYLSLMANQLQGLIPKSLADLGNLQTLDLSANNLTGEIPEEFWNMSQLLDLVLANNHLSGSLPKSICSNNTNLEQLVLSGTQLSGEIPVELSKCQSLKQLDLSNNSLAGSIPEALFELVELTDLYLHNNTLEGTLSPSISNLTNLQWLVLYHNNLEGKLPKEISALRKLEVLFLYENRFSGEIPQEIGNCTSLKMIDMFGNHFEGEIPPSIGRLKELNLLHLRQNELVGGLPASLGNCHQLNILDLADNQLSGSIPSSFGFLKGLEQLMLYNNSLQGNLPDSLISLRNLTRINLSHNRLNGTIHPLCGSSSYLSFDVTNNGFEDEIPLELGNSQNLDRLRLGKNQLTGKIPWTLGKIRELSLLDMSSNALTGTIPLQLVLCKKLTHIDLNNNFLSGPIPPWLGKLSQLGELKLSSNQFVESLPTELFNCTKLLVLSLDGNSLNGSIPQEIGNLGALNVLNLDKNQFSGSLPQAMGKLSKLYELRLSRNSLTGEIPVEIGQLQDLQSALDLSYNNFTGDIPSTIGTLSKLETLDLSHNQLTGEVPGSVGDMKSLGYLNVSFNNLGGKLKKQFSRWPADSFLGNTGLCGSPLSRCNRVRSNNKQQGLS
How to cite: GSO1 L3_pECIA14 was a gift from Youssef Belkhadir (Addgene plasmid # 114891 ; http://n2t.net/addgene:114891 ; RRID:Addgene_114891)
